Addgene plasmid #29635: pDONR-A-HYG
Purpose: (Empty Backbone)
Depositing lab: David_L Andrews & Scott Gold. Depositing organization: University of Georgia. Publication: DelsGate, a robust and rapid gene deletion construction method. Garcia-Pedrajas MD, Nadal M, Kapa LB, Perlin MH, Andrews DL, Gold SE. Fungal Genet Biol. 2008 Apr . 45(4):379-88. 10.1016/j.fgb.2007.11.001 PubMed 18248826.
Backbone
  Vector backbone: pDONR201
  Backbone manufacturer: Invitrogen
  Backbone size (bp): 4470
  Vector type: Gateway donor
Growth in bacteria
  Bacterial resistance: Kanamycin, 50 μg/mL
  Growth temperature: 37°C
  Growth strain: Unknown
  Growth instructions: DB3.1 (ccdB resistant)
  Copy number: High Copy
Gene/Insert
  Gene/Insert name: None (alt name: DelsGate)
  GenBank ID: EU360963
  Cloning method: Gateway Cloning
  Sequencing primers: 5′ n/a
Terms and licenses: Academic/Nonprofit Terms; Industry Terms
Depositor comments: This plasmid is a DelsGate vector that contains a selectable marker for the transformation of Ascomycete fungi, a TrpC promoter-hygR cassette from pCT48 (kindly provided by L. Ciuffetti) was inserted in pDONR201. This plasmid was created by linearizing pDONR201 with HpaI, dephosphorylating and ligating to the HpaI excised pCT48 hygR cassette.
How to cite: pDONR-A-HYG was a gift from David_L Andrews & Scott Gold (Addgene plasmid # 29635 ; http://n2t.net/addgene:29635 ; RRID:Addgene_29635)
