[The description below was written by a language model from this plasmid's Addgene catalogue record and the feature table of its GenBank file.]
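Description:
pDONR-A-HYG is an empty Gateway donor vector built on the pDONR201 backbone and adapted for the DelsGate method of making fungal gene deletion constructs. It replicates in E. coli from a high-copy ColE1/pUC-type origin and is selected with kanamycin through the aph(3')-Ia gene. As in the parent vector, attP1 and attP2 sites flank a counter-selection cassette consisting of the ccdB gyrase toxin gene and a chloramphenicol acetyltransferase gene with its own cat promoter. Because of ccdB, the unrecombined plasmid has to be maintained in a ccdB-resistant host. In a BP Clonase reaction, attB-flanked DNA replaces the ccdB/CmR cassette, so recombinant clones survive in ordinary E. coli strains. The rrnB T1 and T2 terminators of the pDONR backbone are also present.

The modification that distinguishes this vector is a hygromycin resistance cassette, described by the depositor as a TrpC promoter-hygR unit taken from pCT48 and ligated as an HpaI fragment into HpaI-linearised pDONR201. It lies in the backbone outside the attP-flanked region, so it remains in the plasmid after BP recombination and serves as the selectable marker for transformation of Ascomycete fungi. The feature table annotates the HygR coding sequence (aph(4)-Ia) in reverse orientation near the rrnB terminators, but it does not annotate the TrpC promoter separately. The 5882 bp sequence record is consistent with the 4470 bp backbone plus this added cassette.

There is no insert. Users supply the sequences to be recombined into the vector, and the record itself does not detail the steps of the deletion strategy beyond naming the DelsGate approach.
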