LOCUS       Exported 5882 bp ds-DNA circular SYN 12-MAY-2021
DEFINITION  synthetic circular DNA
ACCESSION   .
VERSION     .
KEYWORDS    pDONR-A-HYG
SOURCE      synthetic DNA construct
  ORGANISM  synthetic DNA construct
REFERENCE   1 (bases 1 to 5882)
  AUTHORS   Garcia-Pedrajas MD, Nadal M, Kapa LB, Perlin MH, Andrews DL, Gold SE
  TITLE     DelsGate, a robust and rapid gene deletion construction method.
  JOURNAL   Fungal Genet Biol. 2008 Apr . 45(4):379-88.
  PUBMED    18248826
REFERENCE   2 (bases 1 to 5882)
  AUTHORS   .
  TITLE     Direct Submission
  JOURNAL   Exported May 12, 2021 from SnapGene Server 1.1.58
            http://www.snapgene.com
FEATURES             Location/Qualifiers
     source          1..5882
                     /organism="synthetic DNA construct"
                     /mol_type="other DNA"
     protein_bind    335..566
                     /gene="mutant version of attP"
                     /label=attP1
                     /bound_moiety="BP Clonase(TM)"
                     /note="recombination site for the Gateway(R) BP reaction
                     (pDONR(TM)201 version)"
     CDS             complement(962..1267)
                     /codon_start=1
                     /gene="ccdB"
                     /product="CcdB, a bacterial toxin that poisons DNA gyrase"
                     /label=ccdB
                     /note="Plasmids containing the ccdB gene cannot be
                     propagated in standard E. coli strains."
                     /translation="MQFKVYTYKRESRYRLFVDVQSDIIDTPGRRMVIPLASARLLSDK
                     VSRELYPVVHIGDESWRMMTTDMASVPVSVIGEEVADLSHRENDIKNAINLMFWGI"
     primer_bind     complement(1064..1083)
                     /label=ccdB-fwd
                     /note="ccdB gene, forward primer"
     CDS             complement(1609..2268)
                     /codon_start=1
                     /gene="cat"
                     /product="chloramphenicol acetyltransferase"
                     /label=CmR
                     /note="confers resistance to chloramphenicol"
                     /translation="MEKKITGYTTVDISQWHRKEHFEAFQSVAQCTYNQTVQLDITAFL
                     KTVKKNKHKFYPAFIHILARLMNAHPEFRMAMKDGELVIWDSVHPCYTVFHEQTETFSS
                     LWSEYHDDFRQFLHIYSQDVACYGENLAYFPKGFIENMFFVSANPWVSFTSFDLNVANM
                     DNFFAPVFTMGKYYTQGDKVLMPLAIQVHHAVCDGFHVGRMLNELQQYCDEWQGGA"
     primer_bind     2183..2202
                     /label=CAT-R
                     /note="Chloramphenicol resistance gene, reverse primer"
     promoter        complement(2269..2371)
                     /label=cat promoter
                     /note="promoter of the E. coli cat gene encoding
                     chloramphenicol acetyltransferase"
     protein_bind    complement(2516..2747)
                     /gene="mutant version of attP"
                     /label=attP2
                     /bound_moiety="BP Clonase(TM)"
                     /note="recombination site for the Gateway(R) BP reaction
                     (pDONR(TM)201 version)"
     primer_bind     complement(2860..2879)
                     /label=pENTR-R
                     /note="pENTR vectors, reverse primer"
     CDS             2871..3680
                     /codon_start=1
                     /gene="aph(3')-Ia"
                     /product="aminoglycoside phosphotransferase"
                     /label=KanR
                     /note="confers resistance to kanamycin in bacteria or G418
                     (Geneticin(R)) in eukaryotes"
                     /translation="MSHIQRETSRPRLNSNMDADLYGYKWARDNVGQSGATIYRLYGKP
                     DAPELFLKHGKGSVANDVTDEMVRLNWLTEFMPLPTIKHFIRTPDDAWLLTTAIPGKTA
                     FQVLEEYPDSGENIVDALAVFLRRLHSIPVCNCPFNSDRVFRLAQAQSRMNNGLVDASD
                     FDDERNGWPVEQVWKEMHKLLPFSPDSVVTHGDFSLDNLIFDEGKLIGCIDVGRVGIAD
                     RYQDLAILWNCLGEFSPSLQKRLFQKYGIDNPDMNKLQFHLMLDEFF"
     primer_bind     complement(2938..2957)
                     /label=Kan-R
                     /note="Kanamycin resistance gene, reverse primer"
     rep_origin      3823..4411
                     /direction=RIGHT
                     /label=ori
                     /note="high-copy-number ColE1/pMB1/pBR322/pUC origin of
                     replication"
     primer_bind     4312..4331
                     /label=pBR322ori-F
                     /note="pBR322 origin, forward primer"
     terminator      4546..4573
                     /label=rrnB T2 terminator
                     /note="transcription terminator T2 from the E. coli rrnB
                     gene"
     terminator      4665..4751
                     /gene="Escherichia coli rrnB"
                     /label=rrnB T1 terminator
                     /note="transcription terminator T1 from the E. coli rrnB
                     gene"
     CDS             complement(4805..5830)
                     /codon_start=1
                     /gene="aph(4)-Ia"
                     /product="aminoglycoside phosphotransferase from E. coli"
                     /label=HygR
                     /note="confers resistance to hygromycin"
                     /translation="MKKPELTATSVEKFLIEKFDSVSDLMQLSEGEESRAFSFDVGGRG
                     YVLRVNSCADGFYKDRYVYRHFASAALPIPEVLDIGEFSESLTYCISRRAQGVTLQDLP
                     ETELPAVLQPVAEAMDAIAAADLSQTSGFGPFGPQGIGQYTTWRDFICAIADPHVYHWQ
                     TVMDDTVSASVAQALDELMLWAEDCPEVRHLVHADFGSNNVLTDNGRITAVIDWSEAMF
                     GDSQYEVANILFWRPWLACMEQQTRYFERRHPELAGSPRLRAYMLRIGLDQLYQSLVDG
                     NFDDAAWAQGRCDAIVRSGAGTVGRTQIARRSAAVWTDGCVEVLADSGNRRPSTRPRAK
                     E"
ORIGIN
        1 gaagggcgaa cttaagaagg tatgaccggg tcgtccactt accttgcttg acaaacgcac
       61 caagttatcg tgcaccaagc agcagatgat aataatgtcc tcgttcctgt ctgctaataa
      121 gagtcacact tcgagcgccg ccgctactgc tacaagtggg gctgatctga ccagttgcct
      181 aaatgaacca tcttgtcaaa cgacacaaat tttgtgctca ccgcctggac gactaaacca
      241 aaataggcat tcattgttga cctccactag ctccagccaa gcccaaaaaa tgctccttca
      301 atatcagtta acgctagcat ggatctcggg ccccaaataa tgattttatt ttgactgata
      361 gtgacctgtt cgttgcaaca aattgatgag caatgctttt ttataatgcc aactttgtac
      421 aaaaaagctg aacgagaaac gtaaaatgat ataaatatca atatattaaa ttagattttg
      481 cataaaaaac agactacata atactgtaaa acacaacata tccagtcact atgaatcaac
      541 tacttagatg gtattagtga cctgtagtcg accgacagcc ttccaaatgt tcttcgggtg
      601 atgctgccaa cttagtcgac cgacagcctt ccaaatgttc ttctcaaacg gaatcgtcgt
      661 atccagccta ctcgctattg tcctcaatgc cgtattaaat cataaaaaga aataagaaaa
      721 agaggtgcga gcctcttttt tgtgtgacaa aataaaaaca tctacctatt catatacgct
      781 agtgtcatag tcctgaaaat catctgcatc aagaacaatt tcacaactct tatacttttc
      841 tcttacaagt cgttcggctt catctggatt ttcagcctct atacttacta aacgtgataa
      901 agtttctgta atttctactg tatcgacctg cagactggct gtgtataagg gagcctgaca
      961 tttatattcc ccagaacatc aggttaatgg cgtttttgat gtcattttcg cggtggctga
     1021 gatcagccac ttcttccccg ataacggaga ccggcacact ggccatatcg gtggtcatca
     1081 tgcgccagct ttcatccccg atatgcacca ccgggtaaag ttcacgggag actttatctg
     1141 acagcagacg tgcactggcc agggggatca ccatccgtcg cccgggcgtg tcaataatat
     1201 cactctgtac atccacaaac agacgataac ggctctctct tttataggtg taaaccttaa
     1261 actgcatttc accagtccct gttctcgtca gcaaaagagc cgttcatttc aataaaccgg
     1321 gcgacctcag ccatcccttc ctgattttcc gctttccagc gttcggcacg cagacgacgg
     1381 gcttcattct gcatggttgt gcttaccaga ccggagatat tgacatcata tatgccttga
     1441 gcaactgata gctgtcgctg tcaactgtca ctgtaatacg ctgcttcata gcacacctct
     1501 ttttgacata cttcgggtat acatatcagt atatattctt ataccgcaaa aatcagcgcg
     1561 caaatacgca tactgttatc tggcttttag taagccggat ccacgcgatt acgccccgcc
     1621 ctgccactca tcgcagtact gttgtaattc attaagcatt ctgccgacat ggaagccatc
     1681 acagacggca tgatgaacct gaatcgccag cggcatcagc accttgtcgc cttgcgtata
     1741 atatttgccc atggtgaaaa cgggggcgaa gaagttgtcc atattggcca cgtttaaatc
     1801 aaaactggtg aaactcaccc agggattggc tgagacgaaa aacatattct caataaaccc
     1861 tttagggaaa taggccaggt tttcaccgta acacgccaca tcttgcgaat atatgtgtag
     1921 aaactgccgg aaatcgtcgt ggtattcact ccagagcgat gaaaacgttt cagtttgctc
     1981 atggaaaacg gtgtaacaag ggtgaacact atcccatatc accagctcac cgtctttcat
     2041 tgccatacgg aattccggat gagcattcat caggcgggca agaatgtgaa taaaggccgg
     2101 ataaaacttg tgcttatttt tctttacggt ctttaaaaag gccgtaatat ccagctgaac
     2161 ggtctggtta taggtacatt gagcaactga ctgaaatgcc tcaaaatgtt ctttacgatg
     2221 ccattgggat atatcaacgg tggtatatcc agtgattttt ttctccattt tagcttcctt
     2281 agctcctgaa aatctcgata actcaaaaaa tacgcccggt agtgatctta tttcattatg
     2341 gtgaaagttg gaacctctta cgtgccgatc aacgtctcat tttcgccaaa agttggccca
     2401 gggcttcccg gtatcaacag ggacaccagg atttatttat tctgcgaagt gatcttccgt
     2461 cacaggtatt tattcggcgc aaagtgcgtc gggtgatgct gccaacttag tcgactacag
     2521 gtcactaata ccatctaagt agttgattca tagtgactgg atatgttgtg ttttacagta
     2581 ttatgtagtc tgttttttat gcaaaatcta atttaatata ttgatattta tatcatttta
     2641 cgtttctcgt tcagctttct tgtacaaagt tggcattata agaaagcatt gcttatcaat
     2701 ttgttgcaac gaacaggtca ctatcagtca aaataaaatc attatttgcc atccagctgc
     2761 agctctggcc cgtgtctcaa aatctctgat gttacattgc acaagataaa aatatatcat
     2821 catgaacaat aaaactgtct gcttacataa acagtaatac aaggggtgtt atgagccata
     2881 ttcaacggga aacgtcgagg ccgcgattaa attccaacat ggatgctgat ttatatgggt
     2941 ataaatgggc tcgcgataat gtcgggcaat caggtgcgac aatctatcgc ttgtatggga
     3001 agcccgatgc gccagagttg tttctgaaac atggcaaagg tagcgttgcc aatgatgtta
     3061 cagatgagat ggtcagacta aactggctga cggaatttat gcctcttccg accatcaagc
     3121 attttatccg tactcctgat gatgcatggt tactcaccac tgcgatcccc ggaaaaacag
     3181 cattccaggt attagaagaa tatcctgatt caggtgaaaa tattgttgat gcgctggcag
     3241 tgttcctgcg ccggttgcat tcgattcctg tttgtaattg tccttttaac agcgatcgcg
     3301 tatttcgtct cgctcaggcg caatcacgaa tgaataacgg tttggttgat gcgagtgatt
     3361 ttgatgacga gcgtaatggc tggcctgttg aacaagtctg gaaagaaatg cataaacttt
     3421 tgccattctc accggattca gtcgtcactc atggtgattt ctcacttgat aaccttattt
     3481 ttgacgaggg gaaattaata ggttgtattg atgttggacg agtcggaatc gcagaccgat
     3541 accaggatct tgccatccta tggaactgcc tcggtgagtt ttctccttca ttacagaaac
     3601 ggctttttca aaaatatggt attgataatc ctgatatgaa taaattgcag tttcatttga
     3661 tgctcgatga gtttttctaa tcagaattgg ttaattggtt gtaacactgg cagagcatta
     3721 cgctgacttg acgggacggc gcaagctcat gaccaaaatc ccttaacgtg agttttcgtt
     3781 ccactgagcg tcagaccccg tagaaaagat caaaggatct tcttgagatc ctttttttct
     3841 gcgcgtaatc tgctgcttgc aaacaaaaaa accaccgcta ccagcggtgg tttgtttgcc
     3901 ggatcaagag ctaccaactc tttttccgaa ggtaactggc ttcagcagag cgcagatacc
     3961 aaatactgtc cttctagtgt agccgtagtt aggccaccac ttcaagaact ctgtagcacc
     4021 gcctacatac ctcgctctgc taatcctgtt accagtggct gctgccagtg gcgataagtc
     4081 gtgtcttacc gggttggact caagacgata gttaccggat aaggcgcagc ggtcgggctg
     4141 aacggggggt tcgtgcacac agcccagctt ggagcgaacg acctacaccg aactgagata
     4201 cctacagcgt gagctatgag aaagcgccac gcttcccgaa gggagaaagg cggacaggta
     4261 tccggtaagc ggcagggtcg gaacaggaga gcgcacgagg gagcttccag ggggaaacgc
     4321 ctggtatctt tatagtcctg tcgggtttcg ccacctctga cttgagcgtc gatttttgtg
     4381 atgctcgtca ggggggcgga gcctatggaa aaacgccagc aacgcggcct ttttacggtt
     4441 cctggccttt tgctggcctt ttgctcacat gttctttcct gcgttatccc ctgattctgt
     4501 ggataaccgt attaccgcta gccaggaaga gtttgtagaa acgcaaaaag gccatccgtc
     4561 aggatggcct tctgcttagt ttgatgcctg gcagtttatg gcgggcgtcc tgcccgccac
     4621 cctccgggcc gttgcttcac aacgttcaaa tccgctcccg gcggatttgt cctactcagg
     4681 agagcgttca ccgacaaaca acagataaaa cgaaaggccc agtcttccga ctgagccttt
     4741 cgttttattt gatgcctggc agttccctac tctcgcgtta actggttccc ggtcggcatc
     4801 tactctattc ctttgccctc ggacgagtgc tggggcgtcg gtttccacta tcggcgagta
     4861 cttctacaca gccatcggtc cagacggccg cgcttctgcg ggcgatttgt gtacgcccga
     4921 cagtcccggc tccggatcgg acgattgcgt cgcatcgacc ctgcgcccaa gctgcatcat
     4981 cgaaattgcc gtcaaccaag ctctgataga gttggtcaag accaatgcgg agcatatacg
     5041 cccggaggcg cggcgatcct gcaagctccg gatgcctccg ctcgaagtag cgcgtctgct
     5101 gctccataca agccaaccac ggcctccaga agaggatgtt ggcgacctcg tattgggaat
     5161 ccccgaacat cgcctcgctc cagtcaatga ccgctgttat gcggccattg tccgtcagga
     5221 cattgttgga gccgaaatcc gcatgcacga ggtgccggac ttcggggcag tcctcggccc
     5281 aaagcatcag ctcatcgaga gcctgcgcga cggacgcact gacggtgtcg tccatcacag
     5341 tttgccagtg atacacatgg ggatcagcaa tcgcgcatat gaaatcacgc catgtagtgt
     5401 attgaccgat tccttgcggt ccgaatgggc cgaacccgct cgtctggcta agatcggccg
     5461 cagcgatcgc atccatggcc tccgcgaccg gctggagaac agcgggcagt tcggtttcag
     5521 gcaggtcttg caacgtgaca ccctgtgcac ggcgggagat gcaataggtc aggctctcgc
     5581 tgaactcccc aatgtcaagc acttccggaa tcgggagcgc ggccgatgca aagtgccgat
     5641 aaacataacg atctttgtag aaaccatcgg cgcagctatt tacccgcagg acatatccac
     5701 gccctcctac atcgaagctg aaagcacgag attcttcgcc ctccgagagc tgcatcaggt
     5761 cggagacgct gtcgaacttt tcgatcagaa acttctcgac agacgtcgcg gtgagttcag
     5821 gctttttcat ttggatgctt gggtagaata ggtaagtcag attgaatctg aaataaaggg
     5881 ag
//
