>Addgene plasmid #29635 | pDONR-A-HYG | addgene partial sequence | sequence record 35098 | 29635 with pBR322ori-F
TCTGACTTGAGCGTCGATTTTTGTGATGCTCGTCAGGGGGGCGGAGCCTATGGAAAAACGCCAGCAACGC
GGCCTTTTTACGGTTCCTGGCCTTTTGCTGGCCTTTTGCTCACATGTTCTTTCCTGCGTTATCCCCTGAT
TCTGTGGATAACCGTATTACCGCTAGCCAGGAAGAGTTTGTAGAAACGCAAAAAGGCCATCCGTCAGGAT
GGCCTTCTGCTTAGTTTGATGCCTGGCAGTTTATGGCGGGCGTCCTGCCCGCCACCCTCCGGGCCGTTGC
TTCACAACGTTCAAATCCGCTCCCGGCGGATTTGTCCTACTCAGGAGAGCGTTCACCGACAAACAACAGA
TAAAACGAAAGGCCCAGTCTTCCGACTGAGCCTTTCGTTTTATTTGATGCCTGGCAGTTCCCTACTCTCG
CGTTAACTGGTTCCCGGTCGGCATCTACTCTATTCCTTTGCCCTCGGACGAGTGCTGGGGCGTCGGTTTC
CACTATCGGCGAGTACTTCTACACAGCCATCGGTCCAGACGGCCGCGCTTCTGCGGGCGATTTGTGTACG
CCCGACAGTCCCGGCTCCGGATCGGACGATTGCGTCGCATCGACCCTGCGCCCAAGCTGCATCATCGAAA
TTGCCGTCAACCAAGCTCTGATAGAGTTGGTCAAGACCAATGCGGAGCATATACG
