>Addgene plasmid #29635 | pDONR-A-HYG | addgene partial sequence | sequence record 37178 | Hygro-F 5'-gacggcaatttcgatgatg-3'
GCAATCGTCCGATCCGGAGCCGGGACTGTCGGGCGTACACAAATCGCCCGCAGAAGCGCGGCCGTCTGGA
CCGATGGCTGTGTAGAAGTACTCGCCGATAGTGGAAACCGACGCCCCAGCACTCGTCCGAGGGCAAAGGA
ATAGAGTAGATGCCGACCGGGAACCAGTTAACGCGAGAGTAGGGAACTGCCAGGCATCAAATAAAACGAA
AGGCTCAGTCGGAAGACTGGGCCTTTCGTTTTATCTGTTGTTTGTCGGTGAACGCTCTCCTGAGTAGGAC
AAATCCGCCGGGAGCGGATTTGAACGTTGTGAAGCAACGGCCCGGAGGGTGGCGGGCAGGACGCCCGCCA
TAAACTGCCAGGCATCAAACTAAGCAGAAGGCCATCCTGACGGATGGCCTTTTTGCGTTTCTACAAACTC
TTCCTGGCTAGCGGTAATACGGTTATCCACAGAATCAGGGGATAACGCAGGAAAGAACATGTGAGCAAAA
GGCCAGCAAAAGGCCAGGAACCGTAAAAAGGCCGCGTTGCTGGCGTTTTTCCATAGGCTCCGCCCCCCTG
ACGAGCATCACAAAAATCGACGCTCAAGTCAGAGGTGGCGAAACCCGACAGGACTATAAAGATACCAGGC
GTTTCCCCCTGGAAGCTCCCTCGTGCGCTCTCCTGTTCCGACCCTGCCGCTTACCGGATACCTGTCCGCC
TTTCTCCCTTCGGGAAGCGTGGCGCTTTCTCATAGCTCACGCTGTAGGTATCTCAGTTCGGTGTAGGTCG
TTCGCTCCAAGCTGGGCTGTGTGCACGAACCCCCCGTTCAGCCCGACCGCTGCGCCTT
