>Addgene plasmid #29635 | pDONR-A-HYG | addgene partial sequence | sequence record 38411 | Hygro-R 5'-tatccacgccctcctacatc-3'
CTGCATCAGGTCGGAGACGCTGTCGAACTTTTCGATCAGAAACTTCTCGACAGACGTCGCGGTGAGTTCA
GGCTTTTTCATTTGGATGCTTGGGTAGAATAGGTAAGTCAGATTGAATCTGAAATAAAGGGAGGAAGGGC
GAACTTAAGAAGGTATGACCGGGTCGTCCACTTACCTTGCTTGACAAACGCACCAAGTTATCGTGCACCA
AGCAGCAGATGATAATAATGTCCTCGTTCCTGTCTGCTAATAAGAGTCACACTTCGAGCGCCGCCGCTAC
TGCTACAAGTGGGGCTGATCTGACCAGTTGCCTAAATGAACCATCTTGTCAAACGACACAAATTTTGTGC
TCACCGCCTGGACGACTAAACCAAAATAGGCATTCATTGTTGACCTCCACTAGCTCCAGCCAAGCCCAAA
AAATGCTCCTTCAATATCAGTTAACGCTAGCATGGATCTCGGGCCCCAAATAATGATTTTATTTTGACTG
ATAGTGACCTGTTCGTTGCAACAAATTGATGAGCAATGCTTTTTTATAATGCCAACTTTGTACAAAAAAG
CTGAACGAGAAACGTAAAATGATATAAATATCAATATATTAAATTAGATTTTGCATAAAAAACAGACTAC
ATAATACTGTAAAACACAACATATCCAGTCACTATGAATCAACTACTTAGATGGTATTAGTGACCTGTAG
TCGACCGACAGCCTTCCAAATGTTCTTCGGGTGATGCTGCCAACTTAGTCGACCGACAGCCTTCCAAATG
TTCTTCTCAAACGGAATCGTCGTATCCAGCCTACTCGCTATTGTCCTCAATGCCGTATTAAATCATAAAA
AGAAATAAGAAAAAGAGGTGCGAGCCTCTTTTTTGTGTGACAAAATAAAAACATCTACCTATTCATATAC
